>Addgene plasmid #170278 | pGV3340 | addgene full sequence | sequence record 332579 | Addgene NGS Result
AATTGTGAGCGGATAACAATTCCCCTCTAGAAATAATTTTGTTTAACTTTAAGAAGGAGATATACCATGG
CGGTAGCAAAGGTCGAGCCCATTAAGATCACCCTTAAGCCGGGGAAAGATGGCCCCAAGTTGCGTCAATG
GCCCCTTACCAAAGAGAAGATCGAGGCTTTAAAGGAAATTTGCGAGAAGATGGAGAAAGAAGGGCAGTTG
GAAGAAGCCCCGCCAACGAATCCTTATAACACCCCCACATTCGCTATTAAGAAGAAGGACAAGAACAAGT
GGCGTATGCTGATCGACTTCCGCGAACTTAACAAAGTAACTCAGGATTTTACGGAGATCCAGCTGGGAAT
TCCCCATCCAGCTGGTTTGGCGAAGAAGCGTCGTATTACGGTGCTTGATGTTGGAGACGCGTATTTCTCC
ATCCCGCTGCATGAAGACTTCCGCCCATACACCGCCTTTACGCTGCCGTCCGTCAACAACGCTGAGCCCG
GGAAACGTTATATTTACAAAGTCTTGCCGCAGGGGTGGAAAGGTAGTCCTGCCATCTTTCAACATACAAT
GCGCCAGATTCTTGAACCGTTTCGTAAGGCGAACAAGGACGTGATTATCATTCAGTACGTGGATGACATT
CTTATCGCGAGCGACCGCACAGATCTTGAACATGATCGCGTTATCCTGCAACTTAAAGAATTGCTTAATA
ATCTGGGCTTCTCCACTCCTGACGAGAAGTTCCAGAAAGATCCTCCTTATCACTGGATGGGTTACGAGCT
GTGGCCAACCAAATGGAAGTTACAGAAGATCCAGCTGCCCCAGAAGGAGGTTTGGACCGTAAACGACATT
CAGAAGTTAGTAGGTGTATTAAACTGGGCCGCTCAATTATATCCTGGTATTAAGACGAAACATCTTTGTC
GTCTGATCCGCGGCAAGTTGACACTGACTGAAGAAGTTCAATGGACAGAGCTCGCTGAAGCAGAGCTTGA
GGAGAATCGCATCATCTTGTCACAGGAACAAGAGGGGCATTACTATCAGGAGGAGAAGGAACTGGAAGCT
ACTGTGCAGAAGGACCAGGACAACCAATGGACGTACAAGATTCACCAGGAAGATAAGATTTTGAAGGTTG
GAAAGTATGCCAAGGTGAAGAATACGCACACCAATGGTATTCGCTTGTTGGCGCAGGTTGTCCAGAAGAT
CGGCAAGGAAGCCCTTGTAATTTGGGGACGTATCCCAAAATTTCATCTGCCTGTTGAACGCGATACTTGG
GAACAGTGGTGGGACAACTACTGGCAAGTGACTTGGATACCCGACTGGGACTTCGTGTCGACACCTCCTC
TGGTTCGTCTGGCTTTCAATCTTGTAAAGGACCCGATTCCGGGTACCCTCGAGCATCACCATCACCATCA
CTAACCTAGGTTAGTGATGGTGATGGTGATGCTCGAGCATCACCATCACCATCACTAACCTAGGCTGCTG
CCACCGCTGAGCAATAACTAGCATAACCCCTTGGGGCCTCTAAACGGGTCTTGAGGGGTTTTTTGCTGAA
AGGAGGAACTATATCCGGATTGGCGAATGGG
[124 nt withheld, positions 1572-1695]
C
[91 nt withheld, positions 1697-1787]
A
[49 nt withheld, positions 1789-1837]
CCTTTGACGTTGGAGTCCACGTTCTTT
[37 nt withheld, positions 1865-1901]
ACCCTATCTCGGTCTATTCTTTTGATTTATAAGGGATTTTGCCGATTTCGGCCTATTGGTTAAAAAATGA
GCTGATTTAACAAAAATTTAACGCGAATTTTAACAAAATATTAACGTTTACAATTTCTGGCGGCACGATG
GCATGAGATTATCAAAAAGGATCTTCACCTAGATCCTTTTAAATTAAAAATGAAGTTTTAAATCAATCTA
AAGTATATATGAGTAAACTTGGTCTGACAGTTACCAATGCTTAATCAGTGAGGCACCTATCTCAGCGATC
TGTCTATTTCGTTCATCCATAGTTGCCTGACTCCCCGTCGTGTAGATAACTACGATACGGGAGGGCTTAC
CATCTGGCCCCAGTGCTGCAATGATACCGCGAGACCCACGCTCACCGGCTCCAGATTTATCAGCAATAAA
CCAGCCAGCCGGAAGGGCCGAGCGCAGAAGTGGTCCTGCAACTTTATCCGCCTCCATCCAGTCTATTAAT
TGTTGCCGGGAAGCTAGAGTAAGTAGTTCGCCAGTTAATAGTTTGCGCAACGTTGTTGCCATTGCTACAG
GCATCGTGGTGTCACGCTCGTCGTTTGGTATGGCTTCATTCAGCTCCGGTTCCCAACGATCAAGGCGAGT
TACATGATCCCCCATGTTGTGCAAAAAAGCGGTTAGCTCCTTCGGTCCTCCGATCGTTGTCAGAAGTAAG
TTGGCCGCAGTGTTATCACTCATGGTTATGGCAGCACTGCATAATTCTCTTACTGTCATGCCATCCGTAA
GATGCTTTTCTGTGACTGGTGAGTACTCAACCAAGTCATTCTGAGAATAGTGTATGCGGCGACCGAGTTG
CTCTTGCCCGGCGTCAATACGGGATAATACCGCGCCACATAGCAGAACTTTAAAAGTGCTCATCATTGGA
AAACGTTCTTCGGGGCGAAAACTCTCAAGGATCTTACCGCTGTTGAGATCCAGTTCGATGTAACCCACTC
GTGCACCCAACTGATCTTCAGCATCTTTTACTTTCACCAGCGTTTCTGGGTGAGCAAAAACAGGAAGGCA
AAATGCCGCAAAAAAGGGAATAAGGGCGACACGGAAATGTTGAATACTCATACTCTTCCTTTTTCAATCA
TGATTGAAGCATTTATCAGGGTTATTGTCTCATGAGCGGATACATATTTGAATGTATTTAGAAAAATAAA
CAAATAGGTCATGACCAAAATCCCTTAACGTGAGTTTTCGTTCCACTGAGCGTCAGACCCCGTAGAAAAG
ATCAAAGGATCTTCTTGAGATCCTTTTTTTCTGCGCGTAATCTGCTGCTTGCAAACAAAAAAACCACCGC
TACCAGCGGTGGTTTGTTTGCCGGATCAAGAGCTACCAACTCTTTTTCCGAAGGTAACTGGCTTCAGCAG
AGCGCAGATACCAAATACTGTCCTTCTAGTGTAGCCGTAGTTAGGCCACCACTTCAAGAACTCTGTAGCA
CCGCCTACATACCTCGCTCTGCTAATCCTGTTACCAGTGGCTGCTGCCAGTGGCGATAAGTCGTGTCTTA
CCGGGTTGGACTCAAGACGATAGTTACCGGATAAGGCGCAGCGGTCGGGCTGAACGGGGGGTTCGTGCAC
ACAGCCCAGCTTGGAGCGAACGACCTACACCGAACTGAGATACCTACAGCGTGAGCTATGAGAAAGCGCC
ACGCTTCCCGAAGGGAGAAAGGCGGACAGGTATCCGGTAAGCGGCAGGGTCGGAACAGGAGAGCGCACGA
GGGAGCTTCCAGGGGGAAACGCCTGGTATCTTTATAGTCCTGTCGGGTTTCGCCACCTCTGACTTGAGCG
TCGATTTTTGTGATGCTCGTCAGGGGGGCGGAGCCTATGGAAAAACGCCAGCAACGCGGCCTTTTTACGG
TTCCTGGCCTTTTGCTGGCCTTTTGCTCACATGTTCTTTCCTGCGTTATCCCCTGATTCTGTGGATAACC
GTATTACCGCCTTTGAGTGAGCTGATACCGCTCGCCGCAGCCGAACGACCGAGCGCAGCGAGTCAGTGAG
CGAGGAAGCGGAAGAGCGCCTGATGCGGTATTTTCTCCTTACGCATCTGTGCGGTATTTCACACCGCAAT
GGTGCACTCTCAGTACAATCTGCTCTGATGCCGCATAGTTAAGCCAGTATACACTCCGCTATCGCTACGT
GACTGGGTCATGGCTGCGCCCCGACACCCGCCAACACCCGCTGACGCGCCCTGACGGGCTTGTCTGCTCC
CGGCATCCGCTTACAGACAAGCTGTGACCGTCTCCGGGAGCTGCATGTGTCAGAGGTTTTCACCGTCATC
ACCGAAACGCGCGAGGCAGCTGCGGTAAAGCTCATCAGCGTGGTCGTGAAGCGATTCACAGATGTCTGCC
TGTTCATCCGCGTCCAGCTCGTTGAGTTTCTCCAGAAGCGTTAATGTCTGGCTTCTGATAAAGCGGGCCA
TGTTAAGGGCGGTTTTTTCCTGTTTGGTCACTGATGCCTCCGTGTAAGGGGGATTTCTGTTCATGGGGGT
AATGATACCGATGAAACGAGAGAGGATGCTCACGATACGGGTTACTGATGATGAACATGCCCGGTTACTG
GAACGTTGTGAGGGTAAACAACTGGCGGTATGGATGCGGCGGGACCAGAGAAAAATCACTCAGGGTCAAT
GCCAGCGCTTCGTTAATACAGATGTAGGTGTTCCACAGGGTAGCCAGCAGCATCCTGCGATGCAGATCCG
GAACATAATGGTGCAGGGCGCTGACTTCCGCGTTTCCAGACTTTACGAAACACGGAAACCGAAGACCATT
CATGTTGTTGCTCAGGTCGCAGACGTTTTGCAGCAGCAGTCGCTTCACGTTCGCTCGCGTATCGGTGATT
CATTCTGCTAACCAGTAAGGCAACCCCGCCAGCCTAGCCGGGTCCTCAACGACAGGAGCACGATCATGCT
AGTCATGCCCCGCGCCCACCGGAAGGAGCTGACTGGGTTGAAGGCTCTCAAGGGCATCGGTCGAGATCCC
GGTGCCTAATGAGTGAGCTAACTTACATTAATTGCGTTGCGCTCACTGCCCGCTTTCCAGTCGGGAAACC
TGTCGTGCCAGCTGCATTAATGAATCGGCCAACGCGCGGGGAGAGGCGGTTTGCGTATTGGGCGCCAGGG
TGGTTTTTCTTTTCACCAGTGAGACGGGCAACAGCTGATTGCCCTTCACCGCCTGGCCCTGAGAGAGTTG
CAGCAAGCGGTCCACGCTGGTTTGCCCCAGCAGGCGAAAATCCTGTTTGATGGTGGTTAACGGCGGGATA
TAACATGAGCTGTCTTCGGTATCGTCGTATCCCACTACCGAGATGTCCGCACCAACGCGCAGCCCGGACT
CGGTAATGGCGCGCATTGCGCCCAGCGCCATCTGATCGTTGGCAACCAGCATCGCAGTGGGAACGATGCC
CTCATTCAGCATTTGCATGGTTTGTTGAAAACCGGACATGGCACTCCAGTCGCCTTCCCGTTCCGCTATC
GGCTGAATTTGATTGCGAGTGAGATATTTATGCCAGCCAGCCAGACGCAGACGCGCCGAGACAGAACTTA
ATGGGCCCGCTAACAGCGCGATTTGCTGGTGACCCAATGCGACCAGATGCTCCACGCCCAGTCGCGTACC
GTCTTCATGGGAGAAAATAATACTGTTGATGGGTGTCTGGTCAGAGACATCAAGAAATAACGCCGGAACA
TTAGTGCAGGCAGCTTCCACAGCAATGGCATCCTGGTCATCCAGCGGATAGTTAATGATCAGCCCACTGA
CGCGTTGCGCGAGAAGATTGTGCACCGCCGCTTTACAGGCTTCGACGCCGCTTCGTTCTACCATCGACAC
CACCACGCTGGCACCCAGTTGATCGGCGCGAGATTTAATCGCCGCGACAATTTGCGACGGCGCGTGCAGG
GCCAGACTGGAGGTGGCAACGCCAATCAGCAACGACTGTTTGCCCGCCAGTTGTTGTGCCACGCGGTTGG
GAATGTAATTCAGCTCCGCCATCGCCGCTTCCACTTTTTCCCGCGTTTTCGCAGAAACGTGGCTGGCCTG
GTTCACCACGCGGGAAACGGTCTGATAAGAGACACCGGCATACTCTGCGACATCGTATAACGTTACTGGT
TTCACATTCACCACCCTGAATTGACTCTCTTCCGGGCGCTATCATGCCATACCGCGAAAGGTTTTGCGCC
ATTCGATGGTGTCCGGGATCTCGACGCTCTCCCTTATGCGACTCCTGCATTAGGAAGCAGCCCAGTAGTA
GGTTGAGGCCGTTGAGCACCGCCGCCGCAAGGAATGGTGCATGCAAGGAGATGGCGCCCAACAGTCCCCC
GGCCACGGGGCCTGCCACCATACCCACGCCGAAACAAGCGCTCATGAGCCCGAAGTGGCGAGCCCGATCT
TCCCCATCGGTGATGTCGGCGATATAGGCGCCAGCAACCGCACCTGTGGCGCCGGTGATGCCGGCCACGA
TGCGTCCGGCGTAGAGGATCGAGATCGATCTCGATCCCGCGAAATTAATACGACTCACTATAGGGG
Features (pLannotate 1.2.2; 21 found; start..end, strand, type, name):
     38..60      +  RBS            RBS: efficient ribosome binding site from bacteriophage T7 gene 10 (Olins and Rangwala, 1989)
     67..1374    +  CDS            gag-pol (fragment): POL_HV2RO - Experimental evidence at protein level: Swiss-Prot protein existence level 1. [Integrase]: Catalyzes viral DNA integration into the host chromosome, by performing a series of DNA cutting and joining reactions. This enzyme activity takes place after virion entry into a cell and reverse transcription of the RNA genome in dsDNA. The first step in the integration process is 3' processing. This step requires a complex comprising the viral genome, matrix protein, Vpr and integrase. This complex is called the pre-integration complex (PIC). The integrase protein removes 2 nucleotides from
   1384..1401    +  CDS            7xHis (fragment): 6xHis affinity tag
   1414..1431    -  CDS            7xHis (fragment): 6xHis affinity tag
   1438..1455    +  CDS            7xHis (fragment): 6xHis affinity tag
   1463..1480    +  CDS            SET1 (fragment): solubility-enhancement tag derived from T7 phage gene 10B
   1488..1535    +  terminator     T7 terminator: transcription terminator for bacteriophage T7 RNA polymerase
   1572..2027    +  rep_origin     f1 ori (sequence partly withheld): f1 bacteriophage origin of replication; arrow indicates direction of (+) strand synthesis
   2142..3002    -  CDS            AmpR: β-lactamase; bla; confers resistance to ampicillin, carbenicillin, and related antibiotics
   3003..3095    -  promoter       AmpR promoter: bla
   3176..3764    +  rep_origin     ori: high-copy-number ColE1/pMB1/pBR322/pUC origin of replication
   3950..4089    -  misc_feature   bom: basis of mobility region from pBR322
   4191..4382    -  CDS            rop: Rop protein, which maintains plasmids at low copy number; rop
   4399..4779    +  CDS            YPB1_ECOLX: Protein predicted: Swiss-Prot protein existence level 4. From Escherichia coli.
   4841..4905    -  CDS            TcR (fragment): tetracycline efflux protein; tet; confers resistance to tetracycline
   4920..4941    -  protein_bind   CAP binding site: CAP binding activates transcription in the presence of cAMP. E. coli catabolite activator protein
   4954..6036    -  CDS            lacI: lac repressor; lacI; The lac repressor binds to the lac operator to inhibit transcription in E. coli. This inhibition can be relieved by adding lactose or isopropyl-β-D-thiogalactopyranoside (IPTG).
   6037..6114    -  promoter       lacI promoter: lacI
   6122..6401    -  CDS            TcR (fragment): tetracycline efflux protein; tet; confers resistance to tetracycline
   6427..6445    +  promoter       T7 promoter: promoter for bacteriophage T7 RNA polymerase
   6446..23      +  protein_bind   lac operator (across the origin): The lac repressor binds to the lac operator to inhibit transcription in E. coli. This inhibition can be relieved by adding lactose or isopropyl-β-D-thiogalactopyranoside (IPTG). lac repressor encoded by lacI
