[The description below was written by a language model from this plasmid's Addgene catalogue record and pLannotate feature annotations shown in this document.]
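Description:
pGV3340 is a bacterial expression plasmid built on the Novagen pETDuet-1 backbone for producing a mutant form of the p51 small subunit of HIV-2 reverse transcriptase in E. coli. It is selected with ampicillin through the β-lactamase (AmpR) gene and replicates from a ColE1/pBR322-type origin accompanied by the rop gene and bom region, consistent with its catalogued low copy number. An f1 origin is also present, along with short tetracycline-resistance gene fragments that are backbone remnants rather than functional markers.

The insert was cloned between NcoI and KpnI and appears in the feature table as an approximately 1.3 kb gag-pol fragment matching the HIV-2 polyprotein. The automated annotation text describes integrase, but this is generic text for the whole polyprotein entry, and the catalogue identifies the segment as the RT p51 coding region. The specific mutations are not stated in the record. Transcription is driven by a T7 promoter followed by a lac operator, with a phage T7 gene 10 ribosome binding site upstream of the open reading frame and a T7 terminator downstream. The plasmid-borne lacI gene supplies repressor, so expression is held off until induced with IPTG in a host providing T7 RNA polymerase. A hexahistidine tag lies immediately after the coding sequence for metal-affinity purification. Additional His-like hits and a short SET1 fragment between it and the terminator are probably leftover vector sequence. Only one T7 cassette is annotated, so the second cassette of the original Duet design is not evident here.

The sequenced record (6,447 nt) is slightly longer than the catalogued size of 6,396 bp. The associated publication concerns RT-LAMP detection of SARS-CoV-2 RNA, suggesting the purified enzyme subunit serves as a reverse transcriptase reagent in such assays.
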