Addgene plasmid #170278: pGV3340
Purpose: Expression of mutant HIV-2 RT p51 reverse transcriptase
Depositing lab: Gregory Van Duyne. Depositing organization: University of Pennsylvania. Publication: Detection of SARS-CoV-2 RNA using RT-LAMP and molecular beacons. Sherrill-Mix S, Hwang Y, Roche AM, Glascock A, Weiss SR, Li Y, Haddad L, Deraska P, Monahan C, Kromer A, Graham-Wooten J, Taylor LJ, Abella BS, Ganguly A, Collman RG, Van Duyne GD, Bushman FD. Genome Biol. 2021 Jun 3;22(1):169. doi: 10.1186/s13059-021-02387-y. PubMed 34082799.
Backbone
  Vector backbone: pETDuet-1
  Backbone manufacturer: Novagen
  Backbone size w/o insert (bp): 5089
  Total vector size (bp): 6396
  Vector type: Bacterial Expression
Growth in bacteria
  Bacterial resistance: Ampicillin, 100 μg/mL
  Growth temperature: 37°C
  Growth strain: DH5alpha
  Copy number: Low Copy
Gene/Insert
  Gene/Insert name: HIV-2 RT p51 (mutant) (alt name: HIV-2 reverse transcriptase, small subunit (mutant))
  Species: HIV-2
  Promoter: T7-lac
  Tag / fusion protein: Hexahistidine (C terminal on backbone)
  Cloning method: Restriction Enzyme; 5′ cloning site NcoI (not destroyed); 3′ cloning site KpnI (not destroyed)
  Sequencing primers: 5′ T7 promoter; 3′ T7 terminator
Terms and licenses: Academic/Nonprofit Terms; Industry Terms: Not Available to Industry
Depositor comments: Please visit https://www.medrxiv.org/content/10.1101/2020.08.13.20173757v4 for medRxiv preprint
How to cite: pGV3340 was a gift from Gregory Van Duyne (Addgene plasmid # 170278 ; http://n2t.net/addgene:170278 ; RRID:Addgene_170278)
